Addgene plasmid #62691: pATN (pKD-G12)
Purpose: Mammalian expression of amiR-eGFP with a tdTomato gene from the broadly active CAG promoter/enhancer
Depositing lab: Masato Ohtsuka. Depositing organization: Tokai University. Publication: Assessment of Artificial MiRNA Architectures for Higher Knockdown Efficiencies without the Undesired Effects in Mice. Miura H, Inoko H, Tanaka M, Nakaoka H, Kimura M, Gurumurthy CB, Sato M, Ohtsuka M. PLoS One. 2015 Aug 18;10(8):e0135919. doi: 10.1371/journal.pone.0135919. eCollection 2015. PubMed 26285215.
Backbone
  Vector backbone: pUC119
  Total vector size (bp): 7830
  Vector type: Mammalian Expression, RNAi
Growth in bacteria
  Bacterial resistance: Ampicillin, 100 μg/mL
  Growth temperature: 37°C
  Growth strain: DH5alpha
  Copy number: High Copy
Gene/Insert
  Gene/Insert name: amiR-eGFP419/amiR-eGFP123/tdTomato
  gRNA/shRNA sequence: TGTAGTTGTACTCCAGCTTGT/ATGAACTTCAGGGTCAGCTTG
Terms and licenses: Academic/Nonprofit Terms; Industry Terms: Not Available to Industry
How to cite: pATN (pKD-G12) was a gift from Masato Ohtsuka (Addgene plasmid # 62691 ; http://n2t.net/addgene:62691 ; RRID:Addgene_62691)
