[The description below was written by a language model from this plasmid's Addgene catalogue record and pLannotate feature annotations shown in this document.]
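Description:
pATN (pKD-G12) is a 7,830 bp mammalian expression and RNAi plasmid built on the pUC119 backbone. It is propagated in E. coli as a high-copy plasmid through the ColE1/pUC-type origin and selected with ampicillin via the β-lactamase (AmpR) gene. The backbone also retains an M13 phage origin, which allows single-stranded DNA production, along with remnants of the lac promoter/operator, lacZα and the pUC multiple cloning site.

The payload is a single transcription unit driven by the broadly active CAG promoter/enhancer, annotated here as the CMV immediate-early enhancer, the chicken β-actin promoter and the chimeric β-actin/β-globin intron. The intron annotation is split into two fragments, and between them lie two tandem artificial microRNA cassettes. Each is framed by 5' and 3' flanking sequences from mouse miR-155, so the amiRNAs appear to be embedded within the CAG intron. The short antisense matches to GFP-family coding sequences (labelled as mVenus and rsEGFP2 fragments by the annotation software) inside these cassettes are most plausibly the eGFP-targeting guide sequences, corresponding to amiR-eGFP419 and amiR-eGFP123 named in the record. Downstream of the intron is the tdTomato coding sequence, followed by a rabbit β-globin intron, a β-globin exon fragment and the rabbit β-globin polyadenylation signal.

With this arrangement, one transcript should yield both the eGFP-silencing amiRNAs, processed from the spliced intron, and an mRNA encoding red fluorescent tdTomato, which marks cells expressing the knockdown cassette. The associated study compared artificial miRNA architectures for knockdown efficiency and unwanted effects in mice, and this construct represents one such design.
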