Features (pLannotate 1.2.2; 27 found; start..end, strand, type, name):
      2..94      +  CDS            lacI (fragment): lac repressor; lacI; The lac repressor binds to the lac operator to inhibit transcription in E. coli. This inhibition can be relieved by adding lactose or isopropyl-β-D-thiogalactopyranoside (IPTG).
    107..128     +  protein_bind   CAP binding site: CAP binding activates transcription in the presence of cAMP. E. coli catabolite activator protein
    143..173     +  promoter       lac promoter: promoter for the E. coli lac operon
    181..197     +  protein_bind   lac operator: The lac repressor binds to the lac operator to inhibit transcription in E. coli. This inhibition can be relieved by adding lactose or isopropyl-β-D-thiogalactopyranoside (IPTG). lac repressor encoded by lacI
    234..262     -  misc_feature   MCS (fragment): pUC18/19 multiple cloning site
    320..623     +  enhancer       CMV enhancer: human cytomegalovirus immediate early enhancer
    625..900     +  promoter       chicken β-actin promoter: No description available
    901..1254    +  intron         chimeric intron (fragment): chimera between introns from chicken β-actin and rabbit β-globin
   1277..1303    +  ncRNA          5' miR-155: sequence upstream of the precursor of mouse miR-155 microRNA (Uva et al., 2013) miRNA
   1305..1326    -  CDS            VN155(I152L) (fragment): improved N-terminal fragment of mVenus for use in bimolecular fluorescence complementation (BiFC) (Kodama and Hu, 2010)
   1367..1408    +  ncRNA          3' miR-155: sequence downstream of the precursor of mouse miR-155 microRNA (Uva et al., 2013) miRNA
   1415..1441    +  ncRNA          5' miR-155: sequence upstream of the precursor of mouse miR-155 microRNA (Uva et al., 2013) miRNA
   1442..1463    -  CDS            rsEGFP2 (fragment): reversibly and rapidly switchable enhanced green fluorescent protein (Grotjohann et al., 2012) mammalian codon-optimized
   1505..1546    +  ncRNA          3' miR-155: sequence downstream of the precursor of mouse miR-155 microRNA (Uva et al., 2013) miRNA
   1580..2241    +  intron         chimeric intron (fragment): chimera between introns from chicken β-actin and rabbit β-globin
   2315..3742    +  CDS            tdTomato: tdTomato is a basic (constitutively fluorescent) orange fluorescent protein published in 2004, derived from Discosoma sp.. It is reported to be a somewhat slowly-maturing tandem dimer with low acid sensitivity.
   3779..4351    +  intron         β-globin intron: intron from rabbit β-globin gene
   4355..4477    +  CDS            HBB: HBB_COLGU - Experimental evidence at transcript level: Swiss-Prot protein existence level 2. Involved in oxygen transport from the lung to the various peripheral tissues. From Colobus guereza (Mantled guereza) (Eastern black-and-white colobus monkey).
   4548..4603    +  polyA_signal   β-globin poly(A) signal: rabbit β-globin polyadenylation signal (Gil and Proudfoot, 1987)
   4955..5112    +  CDS            lacZα (fragment): LacZα fragment of β-galactosidase; lacZ fragment
   5118..5169    -  misc_feature   bom (fragment): basis of mobility region from pBR322
   5188..5568    +  rep_origin     M13 ori (sequence partly withheld): M13 bacteriophage origin of replication; arrow indicates direction of (+) strand synthesis
   5644..5693    -  misc_feature   bom (fragment): basis of mobility region from pBR322
   5795..5830    -  CDS            rop (fragment): Rop protein, which maintains plasmids at low copy number; rop
   5925..6029    +  promoter       AmpR promoter: bla
   6030..6890    +  CDS            AmpR: β-lactamase; bla; confers resistance to ampicillin, carbenicillin, and related antibiotics
   7061..7649    +  rep_origin     ori: high-copy-number ColE1/pMB1/pBR322/pUC origin of replication
>Addgene plasmid #62691 | pATN (pKD-G12) | depositor full sequence | sequence record 115787 | pATN (pKD-G12) sequence 7830 bps
AGCGCCCAATACGCAAACCGCCTCTCCCCGCGCGTTGGCCGATTCATTAATGCAGCTGGCACGACAGGTT
TCCCGACTGGAAAGCGGGCAGTGAGCGCAACGCAATTAATGTGAGTTAGCTCACTCATTAGGCACCCCAG
GCTTTACACTTTATGCTTCCGGCTCGTATGTTGTGTGGAATTGTGAGCGGATAACAATTTCACACAGGAA
ACAGCTATGACCATGATTACGCCAAGCTTGCATGCCTGCAGGTCGACTCTAGTTATTAATAGTAATCAAT
TACGGGGTCATTAGTTCATAGCCCATATATGGAGTTCCGCGTTACATAACTTACGGTAAATGGCCCGCCT
GGCTGACCGCCCAACGACCCCCGCCCATTGACGTCAATAATGACGTATGTTCCCATAGTAACGCCAATAG
GGACTTTCCATTGACGTCAATGGGTGGAGTATTTACGGTAAACTGCCCACTTGGCAGTACATCAAGTGTA
TCATATGCCAAGTACGCCCCCTATTGACGTCAATGACGGTAAATGGCCCGCCTGGCATTATGCCCAGTAC
ATGACCTTATGGGACTTTCCTACTTGGCAGTACATCTACGTATTAGTCATCGCTATTACCATGGTCGAGG
TGAGCCCCACGTTCTGCTTCACTCTCCCCATCTCCCCCCCCTCCCCACCCCCAATTTTGTATTTATTTAT
TTTTTAATTATTTTGTGCAGCGATGGGGGCGGGGGGGGGGGGGGCGCGCGCCAGGCGGGGCGGGGCGGGG
CGAGGGGCGGGGCGGGGCGAGGCGGAGAGGTGCGGCGGCAGCCAATCAGAGCGGCGCGCTCCGAAAGTTT
CCTTTTATGGCGAGGCGGCGGCGGCGGCGGCCCTATAAAAAGCGAAGCGCGCGGCGGGCGGGAGTCGCTG
CGTTGCCTTCGCCCCGTGCCCCGCTCCGCGCCGCCTCGCGCCGCCCGCCCCGGCTCTGACTGACCGCGTT
ACTCCCACAGGTGAGCGGGCGGGACGGCCCTTCTCCTCCGGGCTGTAATTAGCGCTTGGTTTAATGACGG
CTCGTTTCTTTTCTGTGGCTGCGTGAAAGCCTTAAAGGGCTCCGGGAGGGCCCTTTGTGCGGGGGGGAGC
GGCTCGGGGGGTGCGTGCGTGTGTGTGTGCGTGGGGAGCGCCGCGTGCGGCCCGCGCTGCCCGGCGGCTG
TGAGCGCTGCGGGCGCGGCGCGGGGCTTTGTGCGCTCCGCGTGTGCGCGAGGGGAGCGCGGCCGCTAGTG
AGTCGACCAGTGGATCCTGGAGGCTTGCTGAAGGCTGTATGCTGTGTAGTTGTACTCCAGCTTGTGTTTT
GGCCACTGACTGACACAAGCTGGTACAACTACACAGGACACAAGGCCTGTTACTAGCACTCACATGGAAC
AAATGGCCCAGATCCTGGAGGCTTGCTGAAGGCTGTATGCTGATGAACTTCAGGGTCAGCTTGGTTTTGG
CCACTGACTGACCAAGCTGACTGAAGTTCATCAGGACACAAGGCCTGTTACTAGCACTCACATGGAACAA
ATGGCCCAGATCTGGCCGCACTCGAGATATCTAGACCCAGCGGCCGGGGGCGGTGCCCCGCGGTGCGGGG
GGGCTGCGAGGGGAACAAAGGCTGCGTGCGGGGTGTGTGCGTGGGGGGGTGAGCAGGGGGTGTGGGCGCG
GCGGTCGGGCTGTAACCCCCCCCTGCACCCCCCTCCCCGAGTTGCTGAGCACGGCCCGGCTTCGGGTGCG
GGGCTCCGTGCGGGGCGTGGCGCGGGGCTCGCCGTGCCGGGCGGGGGGTGGCGGCAGGTGGGGGTGCCGG
GCGGGGCGGGGCCGCCTCGGGCCGGGGAGGGCTCGGGGGAGGGGCGCGGCGGCCCCGGAGCGCCGGCGGC
TGTCGAGGCGCGGCGAGCCGCAGCCATTGCCTTTTATGGTAATCGTGCGAGAGGGCGCAGGGACTTCCTT
TGTCCCAAATCTGGCGGAGCCGAAATCTGGGAGGCGCCGCCGCACCCCCTCTAGCGGGCGCGGGCGAAGC
GGTGCGGCGCCGGCAGGAAGGAAATGGGCGGGGAGGGCCTTCGTGCGTCGCCGCGCCGCCGTCCCCTTCT
CCATCTCCAGCCTCGGGGCTGCCGCAGGGGGACGGCTGCCTTCGGGGGGGACGGGGCAGGGCGGGGTTCG
GCTTCTGGCGTGTGACCGGCGGCTCTAGAGCCTCTGCTAACCATGTTCATGCCTTCTTCTTTTTCCTACA
GCTCCTGGGCAACGTGCTGGTTATTGTGCTGTCTCATCATTTTGGCAAAGAATTGGGATCCACCGGTCGC
CACCATGGTGAGCAAGGGCGAGGAGGTCATCAAAGAGTTCATGCGCTTCAAGGTGCGCATGGAGGGCTCC
ATGAACGGCCACGAGTTCGAGATCGAGGGCGAGGGCGAGGGCCGCCCCTACGAGGGCACCCAGACCGCCA
AGCTGAAGGTGACCAAGGGCGGCCCCCTGCCCTTCGCCTGGGACATCCTGTCCCCCCAGTTCATGTACGG
CTCCAAGGCGTACGTGAAGCACCCCGCCGACATCCCCGATTACAAGAAGCTGTCCTTCCCCGAGGGCTTC
AAGTGGGAGCGCGTGATGAACTTCGAGGACGGCGGTCTGGTGACCGTGACCCAGGACTCCTCCCTGCAGG
ACGGCACGCTGATCTACAAGGTGAAGATGCGCGGCACCAACTTCCCCCCCGACGGCCCCGTAATGCAGAA
GAAGACCATGGGCTGGGAGGCCTCCACCGAGCGCCTGTACCCCCGCGACGGCGTGCTGAAGGGCGAGATC
CACCAGGCCCTGAAGCTGAAGGACGGCGGCCACTACCTGGTGGAGTTCAAGACCATCTACATGGCCAAGA
AGCCCGTGCAACTGCCCGGCTACTACTACGTGGACACCAAGCTGGACATCACCTCCCACAACGAGGACTA
CACCATCGTGGAACAGTACGAGCGCTCCGAGGGCCGCCACCACCTGTTCCTGGGGCATGGCACCGGCAGC
ACCGGCAGCGGCAGCTCCGGCACCGCCTCCTCCGAGGACAACAACATGGCCGTCATCAAAGAGTTCATGC
GCTTCAAGGTGCGCATGGAGGGCTCCATGAACGGCCACGAGTTCGAGATCGAGGGCGAGGGCGAGGGCCG
CCCCTACGAGGGCACCCAGACCGCCAAGCTGAAGGTGACCAAGGGCGGCCCCCTGCCCTTCGCCTGGGAC
ATCCTGTCCCCCCAGTTCATGTACGGCTCCAAGGCGTACGTGAAGCACCCCGCCGACATCCCCGATTACA
AGAAGCTGTCCTTCCCCGAGGGCTTCAAGTGGGAGCGCGTGATGAACTTCGAGGACGGCGGTCTGGTGAC
CGTGACCCAGGACTCCTCCCTGCAGGACGGCACGCTGATCTACAAGGTGAAGATGCGCGGCACCAACTTC
CCCCCCGACGGCCCCGTAATGCAGAAGAAGACCATGGGCTGGGAGGCCTCCACCGAGCGCCTGTACCCCC
GCGACGGCGTGCTGAAGGGCGAGATCCACCAGGCCCTGAAGCTGAAGGACGGCGGCCACTACCTGGTGGA
GTTCAAGACCATCTACATGGCCAAGAAGCCCGTGCAACTGCCCGGCTACTACTACGTGGACACCAAGCTG
GACATCACCTCCCACAACGAGGACTACACCATCGTGGAACAGTACGAGCGCTCCGAGGGCCGCCACCACC
TGTTCCTGTACGGCATGGACGAGCTGTACAAGTAAAGTCTAGATTCGAAGGATCCTGAGAACTTCAGGGT
GAGTTTGGGGACCCTTGATTGTTCTTTCTTTTTCGCTATTGTAAAATTCATGTTATATGGAGGGGGCAAA
GTTTTCAGGGTGTTGTTTAGAATGGGAAGATGTCCCTTGTATCACCATGGACCCTCATGATAATTTTGTT
TCTTTCACTTTCTACTCTGTTGACAACCATTGTCTCCTCTTATTTTCTTTTCATTTTCTGTAACTTTTTC
GTTAAACTTTAGCTTGCATTTGTAACGAATTTTTAAATTCACTTTTGTTTATTTGTCAGATTGTAAGTAC
TTTCTCTAATCACTTTTTTTTCAAGGCAATCAGGGTATATTATATTGTACTTCAGCACAGTTTTAGAGAA
CAATTGTTATAATTAAATGATAAGGTAGAATATTTCTGCATATAAATTCTGGCTGGCGTGGAAATATTCT
TATTGGTAGAAACAACTACATCCTGGTCATCATCCTGCCTTTCTCTTTATGGTTACAATGATATACACTG
TTTGAGATGAGGATAAAATACTCTGAGTCCAAACCGGGCCCCTCTGCTAACCATGTTCATGCCTTCTTCT
TTTTCCTACAGCTCCTGGGCAACGTGCTGGTTGTTGTGCTGTCTCATCATTTTGGCAAAGAATTCACTCC
TCAGGTGCAGGCTGCCTATCAGAAGGTGGTGGCTGGTGTGGCCAATGCCCTGGCTCACAAATACCACTGA
GATCTTTTTCCCTCTGCCAAAAATTATGGGGACATCATGAAGCCCCTTGAGCATCTGACTTCTGGCTAAT
AAAGGAAATTTATTTTCATTGCAATAGTGTGTTGGAATTTTTTGTGTCTCTCACTCGGAAGGACATATGG
GAGGGCAAATCATTTAAAACATCAGAATGAGTATTTGGTTTAGAGTTTGGCAACATATGCCATATGCTGG
CTGCCATGAACAAAGGTGGCTATAAAGAGGTCATCAGTATATGAAACAGCCCCCTGCTGTCCATTCCTTA
TTCCATAGAAAAGCCTTGACTTGAGGTTAGATTTTTTTTATATTTTGTTTTGTGTTATTTTTTTCTTTAA
CATCCCTAAAATTTTCCTTACATGTTTTACTAGCCAGATTTTTCCTCCTCTCCTGACTACTCCCAGTCAT
AGCTGTCCCTCTTCTCTTATGGAGATCCCTCGAGGCTAGCGGTACCGAGCTCGAATTCACTGGCCGTCGT
TTTACAACGTCGTGACTGGGAAAACCCTGGCGTTACCCAACTTAATCGCCTTGCAGCACATCCCCCTTTC
GCCAGCTGGCGTAATAGCGAAGAGGCCCGCACCGATCGCCCTTCCCAACAGTTGCGCAGCCTGAATGGCG
AATGGCGCCTGATGCGGTATTTTCTCCTTACGCATCTGTGCGGTATTTCACACCGCATA
[142 nt withheld, positions 5170-5311]
C
[141 nt withheld, positions 5313-5453]
CCTTTGACGTTGGAGTCCACGTTCTTT
[37 nt withheld, positions 5481-5517]
ACCCTATCTCGGGCTATTCTTTTGATTTATAAGGGATTTTGCCGATTTCGGCCTATTGGTTAAAAAATGA
GCTGATTTAACAAAAATTTAACGCGAATTTTAACAAAATATTAACGTTTACAATTTTATGGTGCACTCTC
AGTACAATCTGCTCTGATGCCGCATAGTTAAGCCAGCCCCGACACCCGCCAACACCCGCTGACGCGCCCT
GACGGGCTTGTCTGCTCCCGGCATCCGCTTACAGACAAGCTGTGACCGTCTCCGGGAGCTGCATGTGTCA
GAGGTTTTCACCGTCATCACCGAAACGCGCGAGACGAAAGGGCCTCGTGATACGCCTATTTTTATAGGTT
AATGTCATGATAATAATGGTTTCTTAGACGTCAGGTGGCACTTTTCGGGGAAATGTGCGCGGAACCCCTA
TTTGTTTATTTTTCTAAATACATTCAAATATGTATCCGCTCATGAGACAATAACCCTGATAAATGCTTCA
ATAATATTGAAAAAGGAAGAGTATGAGTATTCAACATTTCCGTGTCGCCCTTATTCCCTTTTTTGCGGCA
TTTTGCCTTCCTGTTTTTGCTCACCCAGAAACGCTGGTGAAAGTAAAAGATGCTGAAGATCAGTTGGGTG
CACGAGTGGGTTACATCGAACTGGATCTCAACAGCGGTAAGATCCTTGAGAGTTTTCGCCCCGAAGAACG
TTTTCCAATGATGAGCACTTTTAAAGTTCTGCTATGTGGCGCGGTATTATCCCGTATTGACGCCGGGCAA
GAGCAACTCGGTCGCCGCATACACTATTCTCAGAATGACTTGGTTGAGTACTCACCAGTCACAGAAAAGC
ATCTTACGGATGGCATGACAGTAAGAGAATTATGCAGTGCTGCCATAACCATGAGTGATAACACTGCGGC
CAACTTACTTCTGACAACGATCGGAGGACCGAAGGAGCTAACCGCTTTTTTGCACAACATGGGGGATCAT
GTAACTCGCCTTGATCGTTGGGAACCGGAGCTGAATGAAGCCATACCAAACGACGAGCGTGACACCACGA
TGCCTGTAGCAATGGCAACAACGTTGCGCAAACTATTAACTGGCGAACTACTTACTCTAGCTTCCCGGCA
ACAATTAATAGACTGGATGGAGGCGGATAAAGTTGCAGGACCACTTCTGCGCTCGGCCCTTCCGGCTGGC
TGGTTTATTGCTGATAAATCTGGAGCCGGTGAGCGTGGGTCTCGCGGTATCATTGCAGCACTGGGGCCAG
ATGGTAAGCCCTCCCGTATCGTAGTTATCTACACGACGGGGAGTCAGGCAACTATGGATGAACGAAATAG
ACAGATCGCTGAGATAGGTGCCTCACTGATTAAGCATTGGTAACTGTCAGACCAAGTTTACTCATATATA
CTTTAGATTGATTTAAAACTTCATTTTTAATTTAAAAGGATCTAGGTGAAGATCCTTTTTGATAATCTCA
TGACCAAAATCCCTTAACGTGAGTTTTCGTTCCACTGAGCGTCAGACCCCGTAGAAAAGATCAAAGGATC
TTCTTGAGATCCTTTTTTTCTGCGCGTAATCTGCTGCTTGCAAACAAAAAAACCACCGCTACCAGCGGTG
GTTTGTTTGCCGGATCAAGAGCTACCAACTCTTTTTCCGAAGGTAACTGGCTTCAGCAGAGCGCAGATAC
CAAATACTGTCCTTCTAGTGTAGCCGTAGTTAGGCCACCACTTCAAGAACTCTGTAGCACCGCCTACATA
CCTCGCTCTGCTAATCCTGTTACCAGTGGCTGCTGCCAGTGGCGATAAGTCGTGTCTTACCGGGTTGGAC
TCAAGACGATAGTTACCGGATAAGGCGCAGCGGTCGGGCTGAACGGGGGGTTCGTGCACACAGCCCAGCT
TGGAGCGAACGACCTACACCGAACTGAGATACCTACAGCGTGAGCTATGAGAAAGCGCCACGCTTCCCGA
AGGGAGAAAGGCGGACAGGTATCCGGTAAGCGGCAGGGTCGGAACAGGAGAGCGCACGAGGGAGCTTCCA
GGGGGAAACGCCTGGTATCTTTATAGTCCTGTCGGGTTTCGCCACCTCTGACTTGAGCGTCGATTTTTGT
GATGCTCGTCAGGGGGGCGGAGCCTATGGAAAAACGCCAGCAACGCGGCCTTTTTACGGTTCCTGGCCTT
TTGCTGGCCTTTTGCTCACATGTTCTTTCCTGCGTTATCCCCTGATTCTGTGGATAACCGTATTACCGCC
TTTGAGTGAGCTGATACCGCTCGCCGCAGCCGAACGACCGAGCGCAGCGAGTCAGTGAGCGAGGAAGCGG
AAG
