>Addgene plasmid #62691 | pATN (pKD-G12) | addgene partial sequence | sequence record 115786 | FLP-rec 5'-TTCGGCTTCTGGCGTGTGAC-3'
TGCCTTCTTCTTTTTCCTACAGCTCCTGGGCAACGTGCTGGTTATTGTGCTGTCTCATCATTTTGGCAAA
GAATTGGGATCCACCGGTCGCCACCATGGTGAGCAAGGGCGAGGAGGTCATCAAAGAGTTCATGCGCTTC
AAGGTGCGCATGGAGGGCTCCATGAACGGCCACGAGTTCGAGATCGAGGGCGAGGGCGAGGGCCGCCCCT
ACGAGGGCACCCAGACCGCCAAGCTGAAGGTGACCAAGGGCGGCCCCCTGCCCTTCGCCTGGGACATCCT
GTCCCCCCAGTTCATGTACGGCTCCAAGGCGTACGTGAAGCACCCCGCCGACATCCCCGATTACAAGAAG
CTGTCCTTCCCCGAGGGCTTCAAGTGGGAGCGCGTGATGAACTTCGAGGACGGCGGTCTGGTGACCGTGA
CCCAGGACTCCTCCCTGCAGGACGGCACGCTGATCTACAAGGTGAAGATGCGCGGCACCAACTTCCCCCC
CGACGGCCCCGTAATGCAGAAGAAGACCATGGGCTGGGAGGCCTCCACCGAGCGCCTGTACCCCCGCGAC
GGCGTGCTGAAGGGCGAGATCCACCAGGCCCTGAAGCTGAA
