>Addgene plasmid #62691 | pATN (pKD-G12) | addgene partial sequence | sequence record 125191 | 71940-F 5'-TAGTGAGTCGACCAGTGGATC-3'
AACAAATGGCCCAGATCCTGGAGGCTTGCTGAAGGCTGTATGCTGATGAACTTCAGGGTCAGCTTGGTTT
TGGCCACTGACTGACCAAGCTGACTGAAGTTCATCAGGACACAAGGCCTGTTACTAGCACTCACATGGAA
CAAATGGCCCAGATCTGGCCGCACTCGAGATATCTAGACCCAGCGGCCGGGGGCGGTGCCCC
